Addgene plasmid #80913: pJPC12-ΔM13-mCherry-P/PM,4A5T6T-GFP
Purpose: Reporter plasmid (mCherry and GFP)
Depositing lab: Mark Isalan. Depositing organization: Imperial College London. Publication: Engineering orthogonal dual transcription factors for multi-input synthetic promoters. Brodel AK, Jaramillo A, Isalan M. Nat Commun. 2016 Dec 16;7:13858. doi: 10.1038/ncomms13858. PubMed 27982027.
Backbone
  Vector backbone: pJPC12
  Total vector size (bp): 6227
  Modifications to backbone: Deletion of M13 packaging signal
  Vector type: Bacterial Expression
Growth in bacteria
  Bacterial resistance: Chloramphenicol, 25 μg/mL
  Growth temperature: 37°C
  Growth strain: DH5alpha ; TOP 10
  Copy number: Low Copy
Gene/Insert 1
  Gene/Insert name: mCherry
  Species: Synthetic
  Insert size (bp): 711
  Promoter: P4A5T6T
  Cloning method: Gibson Cloning
  Sequencing primers: 5′ AGCCGTACATGAACTGAG
Gene/Insert 2
  Gene/Insert name: GFP
  Species: Synthetic
  Insert size (bp): 717
  Promoter: PM,4A5T6T
  Cloning method: Gibson Cloning
  Sequencing primers: 5′ AGCCGTACATGAACTGAG
Terms and licenses: Academic/Nonprofit Terms; Industry Terms: Not Available to Industry
Depositor comments: The pJPC12 vector was obtained from Peterson and Phillips (Peterson, J. and G.J. Phillips, New pSC101-derivative cloning vectors with elevated copy numbers. Plasmid, 2008. 59(3): p. 193-201)
How to cite: pJPC12-ΔM13-mCherry-P/PM,4A5T6T-GFP was a gift from Mark Isalan (Addgene plasmid # 80913 ; http://n2t.net/addgene:80913 ; RRID:Addgene_80913)
