[The description below was written by a language model from this plasmid's Addgene catalogue record and pLannotate feature annotations shown in this document.]
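Description:
pJPC12-ΔM13-mCherry-P/PM,4A5T6T-GFP is a 6,227 bp bacterial dual-fluorescence reporter plasmid built on pJPC12, a pSC101-derived cloning vector, from which the M13 packaging signal has been deleted. It replicates in E. coli through the pSC101 origin together with its cognate Rep101 (RepA) protein. The catalogue lists it as low copy, although the depositor notes that pJPC12 comes from a series of pSC101 derivatives with elevated copy number. Selection is with chloramphenicol, provided by a cat gene and its promoter that span the sequence origin. The annotation also picks up short fragments of lacZα, a tetracycline resistance gene, a pBluescript-type multiple cloning site, a T7 promoter and partial matches to RSF, p15A and Tn903 sequences. These look like backbone remnants or incidental hits rather than functional modules.

The payload is a pair of reporter genes arranged back to back. mCherry lies on the reverse strand, followed by an rrnB T1 terminator, and a GFP annotated as superfolder GFP lies on the forward strand. They are separated by a gap of roughly 120 bp. This layout is consistent with a divergent, bidirectional regulatory region, with the promoter listed as P4A5T6T driving mCherry and PM,4A5T6T driving GFP. The promoters themselves are not annotated in the feature table, and the record does not state their origin or which regulators act on them. The "4A5T6T" label suggests a variant carrying defined base substitutions.

The stated purpose is simply a mCherry and GFP reporter. The associated work concerns engineered orthogonal dual transcription factors and multi-input synthetic promoters, so the plasmid presumably lets the activities of the two promoters be read out simultaneously in red and green in the same cell.
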