Features (pLannotate 1.2.2; 17 found; start..end, strand, type, name):
    147..239     -  promoter       cat promoter (fragment): promoter of the E. coli cat gene encoding chloramphenicol acetyltransferase
    272..331     -  promoter       AmpR promoter (fragment): bla
    356..504     -  CDS            lacZα (fragment): LacZα fragment of β-galactosidase; lacZ fragment
    512..530     +  promoter       T7 promoter: promoter for bacteriophage T7 RNA polymerase
    539..592     -  misc_feature   MCS (fragment): pBluescript multiple cloning site
    607..693     -  terminator     rrnB T1 terminator: Escherichia coli rrnB; transcription terminator T1 from the E. coli rrnB gene
    712..1419    -  CDS            mCherry: mCherry is a basic (constitutively fluorescent) red fluorescent protein published in 2004, derived from Discosoma sp.. It is reported to be a very rapidly-maturing monomer with low acid sensitivity.
   1538..2251    +  CDS            Superfolder GFP: Superfolder GFP is a basic (constitutively fluorescent) green fluorescent protein published in 2005, derived from Aequorea victoria. It is reported to be a very rapidly-maturing weak dimer.
   2288..2407    -  rep_origin     RSF ori (fragment): Plasmids containing the RSF 1030 origin of replication can be propagated in E. coli cells that contain additional plasmids with compatible origins.
   2446..2462    +  CDS            lacZα (fragment): LacZα fragment of β-galactosidase; lacZ fragment
   2465..3086    +  CDS            TcR (fragment): tetracycline efflux protein; tet; confers resistance to tetracycline
   3451..3673    +  rep_origin     pSC101 ori: low-copy replication origin that requires the Rep101 protein
   3721..4671    +  CDS            Rep101: RepA protein needed for replication with the pSC101 origin; rep101
   5427..5555    -  CDS            TRA2_ECOLX (fragment): Protein predicted: Swiss-Prot protein existence level 4. Required for transposition of transposon Tn903. From Escherichia coli.
   5593..5628    +  promoter       AmpR promoter (fragment): bla
   5629..5649    -  rep_origin     p15A ori (fragment): Plasmids containing the medium-copy-number p15A origin of replication can be propagated in E. coli cells that contain a second plasmid with the ColE1 origin.
   5710..146     -  CDS            CmR (fragment) (across the origin): chloramphenicol acetyltransferase; cat; confers resistance to chloramphenicol
>Addgene plasmid #80913 | pJPC12-ΔM13-mCherry-P/PM,4A5T6T-GFP | depositor full sequence | sequence record 152725 | pJPC12-ΔM13-mCherry-P/PM,4A5T6T-GFP sequence 6227 bps
TTTACGGTCTTTAAAAAGGCCGTAATATCCAGCTGAACGGTCTGGTTATAGGTACATTGAGCAACTGACT
GAAATGCCTCAAAATGTTCTTTACGATGCCATTGGGATATATCAACGGTGGTATATCCAGTGATTTTTTT
CTCCATTTTAGCTTCCTTAGCTCCTGAAAATCTCGATAACTCAAAAAATACGCCCGGTAGTGATCTTATT
TCATTATGGTGAAAGTTGGAACCTCTTACAAAAGGATCTAGGTGAAGATCCTTTTTGATAATCTCATGAG
CGGATACATATTTGAATGTATTTAGAAAAATAAACAAATAGGGGTTCCGCGCACATTTCCCCGAAAAGTG
CCACCTTCAGGCTGCGCAACTGTTGGGAAGGGCGATCGGTGCGGGCCTCTTCGCTATTACGCCAGCTGGC
GAAAGGGGGATGTGCTGCAAGGCGATTAAGTTGGGTAACGCCAGGGTTTTCCCAGTCACGACGTTGTAAA
ACGACGGCCAGTGAGCGCGCGTAATACGACTCACTATAGGGCGAATTGGGTACCGGGCCCCCCCTCGAGG
TCGACGGTATCGATAAGCTTGATATCGAATTCGTCTAGGGCGGCGGATTTGTCCTACTCAGGAGAGCGTT
CACCGACAAACAACAGATAAAACGAAAGGCCCAGTCTTTCGACTGAGCCTTTCGTTTTATTTGATGCCTC
TACTCGAGTTACTTGTACAGCTCGTCCATGCCGCCGGTGGAGTGGCGGCCCTCGGCGCGTTCGTACTGTT
CCACGATGGTGTAGTCCTCGTTGTGGGAGGTGATGTCCAACTTGATGTTGACGTTGTAGGCGCCGGGCAG
CTGCACGGGCTTCTTGGCCTTGTAGGTGGTCTTGACCTCAGCGTCGTAGTGGCCGCCGTCCTTCAGCTTC
AGCCTCTGCTTGATCTCGCCCTTCAGGGCGCCGTCCTCGGGGTACATCCGCTCGGAGGAGGCCTCCCAGC
CCATAGTCTTCTTCTGCATTACGGGGCCGTCGGAGGGGAAGTTGGTGCCGCGCAGCTTCACCTTGTAGAT
GAACTCGCCGTCCTGCAGGGAGGAGTCCTGGGTCACGGTCACCACGCCGCCGTCCTCGAAGTTCATCACG
CGCTCCCACTTGAAGCCCTCGGGGAAGGACAGCTTCAAGTAGTCGGGGATGTCGGCGGGGTGCTTCACGT
AGGCCTTGGAGCCGTACATGAACTGAGGGGACAGGATGTCCCAGGCGAAGGGCAGGGGGCCACCCTTGGT
CACCTTCAGCTTGGCGGTCTGGGTGCCCTCGTAGGGGCGGCCCTCGCCCTCGCCCTCGATCTCGAACTCG
TGGCCGTTCACGGAGCCCTCCATGTGCACCTTGAAGCGCATGAACTCCTTGATGATAGCCATGTTATCCT
CCTCGCCCTTGCTCACCATGAATTCTTTCTCCTCTTTGCAACCATTATATTCGCCGAATATAAAATAGTC
AAATTCGGCGAATATAGATATTTATAAATAGTGGTGATAGATTTAACGTAAAGAGGAGAAATACTAGATG
CGTAAAGGCGAAGAACTGTTTACCGGTGTGGTTCCGATTCTGGTGGAACTGGACGGCGATGTTAATGGTC
ATAAATTCAGTGTTCGCGGCGAAGGTGAAGGCGATGCGACGAACGGCAAACTGACCCTGAAATTTATCTG
CACCACGGGTAAACTGCCGGTCCCGTGGCCGACGCTGGTGACCACGCTGACCTATGGCGTTCAATGTTTT
GCGCGTTACCCGGATCACATGAAACAGCACGACTTTTTCAAATCGGCCATGCCGGAAGGCTATGTGCAGG
AACGTACGATTAGCTTTAAAGACGATGGTACGTATAAAACCCGCGCGGAAGTGAAATTCGAAGGCGATAC
CCTGGTTAACCGTATCGAACTGAAAGGTATCGATTTCAAAGAAGACGGCAATATTCTGGGTCATAAACTG
GAATATAACTTCAATTCCCACAACGTGTACATCACCGCGGATAAACAGAAAAACGGCATTAAAGCCAATT
TCAAAATCCGCCATAATGTGGAAGATGGTAGCGTTCAGCTGGCCGACCACTATCAGCAAAACACGCCGAT
TGGTGATGGCCCGGTCCTGCTGCCGGACAATCACTACCTGAGTACCCAGTCCGTGCTGTCAAAAGATCCG
AACGAAAAACGTGACCACATGGTCCTGCTGGAATTTGTGACGGCTGCGGGTATCACCCACGGCATGGACG
AACTGTATAAATAACGCAAAAAACCCCGCTTCGGCGGGGTTTTTTCGCCTCGCTCACTGACTCGCTGCGC
TCGGTCGTTCGGCTGCGGCGAGCGGTATCAGCTCACTCAAAGGCGGTAATACGGTTATCCACAGAATCAG
GGGATAACGCAGGAAAGAACATGTGAGATCTCTACGGGTCGGATTTGAAGTCGTCTTGGTAGGAGGCAGC
CTGAATGGCGAATGCCGATGCCCTTGAGAGCCTTCAACCCAGTCAGCTCCTTCCGGTGGGCGCGGGGCAT
GACTATCGTCGCCGCACTTATGACTGTCTTCTTTATCATGCAACTCGTAGGACAGGGTGCCGGCAGCGCT
CTGGGTCATTTTCGGCGAGGACCGCTTTCGCTGGAGCGCGACGATGATCGGCCTGTCGCTTGCGGTATTC
GGAATCTTGCACGCCCTCGCTCAAGCCTTCGTCACTGGTCCCGCCACCAAACGTTTCGGCGAGAAGCAGG
CCATTATCGCCGGCATGGCGGCCGACGCGCTGGGCTACGTCTTGCTGGCGTTCGCGACGCGAGGCTGGAT
GGCCTTCCCCATTATGATTCTTCTCGCTTCCGGCGGCATCGGGATGCCCGCGTTGCAGGCCATGCTGTCC
AGGCAGGTAGATGACGACCATCAGGGACAGCTTCAAGGATCGCTCGCGGCTCTTACCAGCCTAACTTCGA
TCATTGGACCGCTGATCGTCACGGCGATTTATGCCGCCTCGGCGAGCACATGGAACGGGTTGGCATGGAT
TGTAGGCGCCGCCCTATACCTTGTCTGCCTCCCCGCGTTGCGTCGCGGTGCATGGAGCCGGGCCACCTCG
ACCTGAATGGAAGCCGGCGGCACCTCGCTAACGGATTCACCACTCCGCAGACCCGCCATAAAACGCCCTG
AGAAGCCCGTGACGGGCTTTTCTTGTATTATGGGTAGTTTCCTTGCATGAATCCATAAAAGGCGCCTGTA
GTGCCATTTACCCCCATTCACTGCCAGAGCCGTGAGCGCAGCGAACTGAATGTCACGAAAAAGACAGCGA
CTCAGGTGCCTGATGGTCGGAGACAAAAGGAATATTCAGCGATTTGCCCGAGCTTGCGAGGGTGCTACTT
AAGCCTTTAGGGTTTTAAGGTCTGTTTTGTAGAGGAGCAAACAGCGTTTGCGACATCCTTTTGTAATACT
GCGGAACTGACTAAAGTAGTGAGTTATACACAGGGCTGGGATCTATTCTTTTTATCTTTTTTTATTCTTT
CTTTATTCTATAAATTATAACCACTTGAATATAAACAAAAAAAACACACAAAGGTCTAGCGGAATTTACA
GAGGGTCTAGCAGAATTTACAAGTTTTCCAGCAAAGGTCTAGCAGAATTTACAGATACCCACAACTCAAA
GGAAAAGGACTAGTAATTATCATTGACTAGCCCATCTCAATTGGTATAGTGATTAAAATCACCTAGACCA
ATTGAGATGTATGTCTGAATTAGTTGTTTTCAAAGCAAATGAACTAGCGATTAGTCGCTATGACTTAACG
GAGCATGAAACCAAGCTAATTTTATGCTGTGTGGCACTACTCAACCCCACGATTGAAAACCCTACAAGGA
AAGAACGGACGGTATCGTTCACTTATAACCAATACGCTCAGATGATGAACATCAGTAGGGAAAATGCTTA
TGGTGTATTAGCTAAAGCAACCAGAGAGCTGATGACGAGAACTGTGGAAATCAGGAATCCTTTGGTTAAA
GGCTTTAAGATCTTCCAGTGGACAAACTATGCCAAGTTCTCAAGCGAAAAATTAGAATTAGTTTTTAGTG
AAGAGATATTGCCTTATCTTTTCCAGTTAAAAAAATTCATAAAATATAATCTGGAACATGTTAAGTCTTT
TGAAAACAAATACTCTATGAGGATTTATGAGTGGTTATTAAAAGAACTAACACAAAAGAAAACTCACAAG
GCAAATATAGAGATTAGCCTTGATGAATTTAAGTTCATGTTAATGCTTGAAAATAACTACCATGAGTTTA
AAAGGCTTAACCAATGGGTTTTGAAACCAATAAGTAAAGATTTAAACACTTACAGCAATATGAAATTGGT
GGTTGATAAGCGAGGCCGCCCGACTGATACGTTGATTTTCCAAGTTGAACTAGATAGACAAATGGATCTC
GTAACCGAACTTGAGAACAACCAGATAAAAATGAATGGTGACAAAATACCAACAACCATTACATCAGATT
CCTACCTACATAACGGACTAAGAAAAACACTACACGATGCTTTAACAGCAAAAATTCAGCTCACCAGTTT
TGAGGCAAAATTTTTGAGTGACATGCAAAGTAAGTATGATCTCAATGGTTCGTTCTCATGGCTCACGCAA
AAACAACGAACCACACTAGAGAACATACTGGCTAAATACGGAAGGATCTGAGGTTCTTATGGCTCTTGTA
TCTATCAGTGAAGCATCAAGACTAACAAACAAAAGTAGAACAACTGTTCACCGTTACATATCAAAGGGAA
AACTGTCCATATGCACAGATGAAAACGGTGTAAAAAAGATAGATACATCAGAGCTTTTACGAGTTTTTGG
TGCATTCAAAGCTGTTCACCATGAACAGATCGACAATGTAACAGATGAACAGCATGTAACACCTAATAAG
AACAGGTGAAACCAGTAAAACAAAGCAACTAGAACATGAAATTGAACACCTGAGACAACTTGTTACAGCT
CAACAGTCACACATAGACAGCCTGAAACAGGCGATGCTGCTTATCGAATCAAAGCTGCCGACAACACGGG
AGCCAGTGACGCCTCCCGTGGGGAAAAAATCATGGCAATTCTGGAAGAAATAGCGCTTTCAGCCGGCAAA
CCGGCTGAAGCCGGATCTGCGATTCTGATAACAAACTAGCAACACCAGAACAGCCCGTTTGCGGGCAGCA
AAACCCGTACTTTTGGACGTTCCGGCGGTTTTTTGTGGCGAGTGGTGTTCGGGCGGTGCGCGCAAGATCC
ATTATGTTAAACGGGCGAGTTTACATCTCAAAACCGCCCGCTTAACACCATCAGAAATCCTCAGCGCGAT
TTTAAGCACCAACCCCCCCCCGTAACACCCAAATCCATACTGAAAGTGGCTTTGTTGAATAAATCAGATT
TCGGGTAAGTCTCCCCCGTAGCGGGTTGTGTTTTCAGGCAATACGCACGCTTTCAGGCATACCTGCTTTC
GTCATTTTGTTCAGCGCTCGTACCAGGGCCATAGCCTCCGCAACCTGACCATCGTAGTCACGCAGCGTCA
GTGAACCCCCGAACAGAGATCTGACGCTCAGTGGAACGAAAACTCACGTTAAGGGATTTTGGTCATGAGA
CAATAACCCTGATAAATGCTTCAATAATCGCAGACCAAAACGATCTCAAGAAGATCATCTTATTAATCAG
ATAAAATATTTCTAGGCACCAATAACTGCCTTAAAAAAATTACGCCCCGCCCTGCCACTCATCGCAGTAC
TGTTGTAATTCATTAAGCATTCTGCCGACATGGAAGCCATCACAAACGGCATGATGAACCTGAATCGCCA
GCGGCATCAGCACCTTGTCGCCTTGCGTATAATATTTGCCCATGGTGAAAACGGGGGCGAAGAAGTTGTC
CATATTGGCCACGTTTAAATCAAAACTGGTGAAACTCACCCAGGGATTGGCTGAAACGAAAAACATATTC
TCAATAAACCCTTTTAGGGAAATAAGGCCAGGTTTTCACCGTAACACGCCACATCTTGGGAAATATTTGT
GTAGAAACTGCCGGAAATCGTCGTGGTATTCACTCCAGAGCGATGAAAACGTTTCAGTTTGCTCATGGAA
AACGGTGTAACAAGGGTGAACACTATCCCATATCACCAGCTCACCGTCTTTCATTGCCATACGAAATTCC
GGATGAGCATTCATCAGGCGGGCAAGAATGTGAATAAAGGCCGGATAAAACTTGTGCTTATTTTTCC
