>Addgene plasmid #80913 | pJPC12-ΔM13-mCherry-P/PM,4A5T6T-GFP | addgene partial sequence | sequence record 156736 | L4440 5'-AGCGAGTCAGTGAGCGAG-3'
GCGTTATTTATACAGTTCGTCCATGCCGTGGGTGATACCCGCAGCCGTCACAAATTCCAGCAGGACCATG
TGGTCACGTTTTTCGTTCGGATCTTTTGACAGCACGGACTGGGTACTCAGGTAGTGATTGTCCGGCAGCA
GGACCGGGCCATCACCAATCGGCGTGTTTTGCTGATAGTGGTCGGCCAGCTGAACGCTACCATCTTCCAC
ATTATGGCGGATTTTGAAATTGGCTTTAATGCCGTTTTTCTGTTTATCCGCGGTGATGTACACGTTGTGG
GAATTGAAGTTATATTCCAGTTTATGACCCAGAATATTGCCGTCTTCTTTGAAATCGATACCTTTCAGTT
CGATACGGTTAACCAGGGTATCGCCTTCGAATTTCACTTCCGCGCGGGTTTTATACGTACCATCGTCTTT
AAAGCTAATCGTACGTTCCTGCACATAGCCTTCCGGCATGGCCGATTTGAAAAAGTCGTGCTGTTTCATG
TGATCCGGGTAACGCGCAAAACATTGAACGCCATAGGTCAGCGTGGTCACCAGCGTCGGCCACGGGACCG
GCAGTTTACCCGTGGTGCAGATAAATTTCAGGGTCAGTTTGCCGTTCGTCGCATCGCCTTCACCTTCGCC
GCGAACACTGAATTTATGACCATTAACATCGCCGTCCAGTTCCACCAGAATCGGAACCACACCGGTAAAC
AGTTCTTCGCCTTTACGCATCTAGTATTTCTCCTCTTTACGTTAAATCTATCACCACTATTTATAAATAT
CTATATTCGCCGAATTTGACTATTTTATATTCGGCGAATATAATGGTTGCAAAGAGGAGAAAGAATTCAT
GGTGAGCAAGGGCGAGGAGGATAACATGGCTATCATCAAGGAGTTCATGCGCTTCAAGGTGCACATGGAG
GGCTCCGTGAACGGCCACGAGTTC
